Addgene plasmid #74488: pJA317
Purpose: eF1alpha::puroR::mCherry::T2A::eGFP::d1ODC::wPRE has d1ODC degron
Depositing lab: Andrew Fire. Depositing organization: Stanford University. Publication: Translation readthrough mitigation. Arribere JA, Cenik ES, Jain N, Hess GT, Lee CH, Bassik MC, Fire AZ. Nature. 2016 Jun 1;534(7609):719-723. doi: 10.1038/nature18308. PubMed 27281202.
Backbone
  Vector backbone: pJA291
  Total vector size (bp): 9287
  Vector type: Mammalian Expression, Lentiviral
  Selectable markers: Puromycin
Growth in bacteria
  Bacterial resistance: Ampicillin, 100 μg/mL
  Growth temperature: 37°C
  Growth strain: NEB Stable
  Copy number: Unknown
Gene/Insert
  Gene/Insert name: d1ODC
  Species: H. sapiens (human), Synthetic
  Insert size (bp): 124
  Cloning method: Restriction Enzyme; 5′ cloning site NotI (not destroyed); 3′ cloning site SbfI (not destroyed)
  Sequencing primers: 5′ gctcgccgaccactaccagc
Terms and licenses: Academic/Nonprofit Terms; Industry Terms: Not Available to Industry
How to cite: pJA317 was a gift from Andrew Fire (Addgene plasmid # 74488 ; http://n2t.net/addgene:74488 ; RRID:Addgene_74488)
