[The description below was written by a language model from this plasmid's Addgene catalogue record and pLannotate feature annotations shown in this document.]
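Description:
pJA317 is a 9,287 bp lentiviral transfer plasmid for mammalian expression, built on the pJA291 backbone. It is propagated in E. coli through a high-copy ColE1/pUC-type origin and an ampicillin resistance gene. The viral portion follows a third-generation-style layout. A CMV enhancer/promoter drives a truncated HIV-1 5' LTR, and this is followed by the Ψ packaging signal with a gag fragment, the Rev response element for Rev-dependent nuclear export of the genomic RNA, and the cPPT/CTS. A second truncated LTR sits at the 3' end, preceded by a nef fragment. Packaging functions are not annotated on this plasmid, so they would have to be supplied in trans.

The payload is a single cassette driven by the constitutive EF-1α promoter, described by the depositor as puroR::mCherry::T2A::eGFP::d1ODC followed by WPRE. The puromycin N-acetyltransferase gene allows selection of transduced cells, and mCherry serves as a stable red reference. The T2A peptide separates the downstream EGFP during translation, so both fluorophores come from one transcript. The cloned insert is the 124 bp d1ODC degron, placed between NotI and SbfI sites at the EGFP C-terminus. The annotation recognises the fusion as d1EGFP, a destabilised EGFP with a half-life of about one hour, and attributes the degron to mouse ornithine decarboxylase, whereas the catalogue lists the species as human/synthetic. A loxP site lies just downstream of the reporter, and WPRE enhances transcript expression.

The associated publication concerns mitigation of translational readthrough. The construct therefore plausibly serves as a two-colour reporter in which the GFP:mCherry ratio shows the destabilising effect of a C-terminal extension, with the known degron acting as a reference, although the record does not state this role explicitly.
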