Features (pLannotate 1.2.2; 22 found; start..end, strand, type, name):
     31..83      -  misc_feature   bom (fragment): basis of mobility region from pBR322
    238..617     +  enhancer       CMV enhancer: human cytomegalovirus immediate early enhancer
    618..817     +  promoter       CMV promoter: human cytomegalovirus (CMV) immediate early promoter
    835..1015    +  LTR            5' LTR (truncated): truncated 5' long terminal repeat (LTR) from HIV-1
   1062..1187    +  misc_feature   HIV-1 Ψ: packaging signal of human immunodeficiency virus type 1
   1171..1509    +  CDS            HIV-1 gag (fragment): gag protein from human immunodeficiency virus 1; gag
   1684..1917    +  misc_feature   RRE: The Rev response element (RRE) of HIV-1 allows for Rev-dependent mRNA export from the nucleus to the cytoplasm.
   2294..2394    +  CDS            Rev (fragment): human immunodeficiency virus 1 (HIV-1) Rev protein; rev; enhances nuclear export of unspliced and incompletely spliced viral mRNAs
   2444..2561    +  misc_feature   cPPT/CTS: central polypurine tract and central termination sequence of HIV-1
   2620..3791    +  promoter       EF-1α promoter: strong constitutive promoter for human elongation factor EF-1α
   3803..4399    +  CDS            PuroR: puromycin N-acetyltransferase; pac from Streptomyces alboniger; confers resistance to puromycin
   4424..5128    +  CDS            mCherry: mCherry is a basic (constitutively fluorescent) red fluorescent protein published in 2004, derived from Discosoma sp.. It is reported to be a very rapidly-maturing monomer with low acid sensitivity.
   5204..6052    +  CDS            d1EGFP: EGFP destabilized by fusion to a mutated version of residues 422-461 of mouse ornithine decarboxylase, giving an in vivo half-life of ~1 hour mammalian codon-optimized
   6087..6120    +  protein_bind   loxP: Cre-mediated recombination occurs in the 8-bp core sequence (GCATACAT). Cre recombinase
   6153..6176    +  misc_feature   MCS (fragment): pBluescript multiple cloning site
   6176..6764    +  misc_feature   WPRE: woodchuck hepatitis virus posttranscriptional regulatory element
   6765..6784    +  misc_feature   MCS (fragment): pBluescript multiple cloning site
   6786..7286    +  CDS            nef (fragment): NEF_HV1LA - Experimental evidence at protein level: Swiss-Prot protein existence level 1. Extracellular Nef protein targets CD4(+) T-lymphocytes for apoptosis by interacting with CXCR4 surface receptors. From Human immunodeficiency virus type 1 group M subtype B (isolate Lai) (HIV-1).
   7293..7473    +  LTR            5' LTR (truncated): truncated 5' long terminal repeat (LTR) from HIV-1
   7535..8123    -  rep_origin     ori: high-copy-number ColE1/pMB1/pBR322/pUC origin of replication
   8294..9154    -  CDS            AmpR: β-lactamase; bla; confers resistance to ampicillin, carbenicillin, and related antibiotics
   9155..9259    -  promoter       AmpR promoter: bla
>Addgene plasmid #74488 | pJA317 | depositor full sequence | sequence record 140490 | pJA317 sequence 9287 bps
GTCGACGGATCGGGAGATCTCCCGATCCCCTATGGTGCACTCTCAGTACAATCTGCTCTGATGCCGCATA
GTTAAGCCAGTATCTGCTCCCTGCTTGTGTGTTGGAGGTCGCTGAGTAGTGCGCGAGCAAAATTTAAGCT
ACAACAAGGCAAGGCTTGACCGACAATTGCATGAAGAATCTGCTTAGGGTTAGGCGTTTTGCGCTGCTTC
GCGATGTACGGGCCAGATATACGCGTTGACATTGATTATTGACTAGTTATTAATAGTAATCAATTACGGG
GTCATTAGTTCATAGCCCATATATGGAGTTCCGCGTTACATAACTTACGGTAAATGGCCCGCCTGGCTGA
CCGCCCAACGACCCCCGCCCATTGACGTCAATAATGACGTATGTTCCCATAGTAACGCCAATAGGGACTT
TCCATTGACGTCAATGGGTGGAGTATTTACGGTAAACTGCCCACTTGGCAGTACATCAAGTGTATCATAT
GCCAAGTACGCCCCCTATTGACGTCAATGACGGTAAATGGCCCGCCTGGCATTATGCCCAGTACATGACC
TTATGGGACTTTCCTACTTGGCAGTACATCTACGTATTAGTCATCGCTATTACCATGGTGATGCGGTTTT
GGCAGTACATCAATGGGCGTGGATAGCGGTTTGACTCACGGGGATTTCCAAGTCTCCACCCCATTGACGT
CAATGGGAGTTTGTTTTGGCACCAAAATCAACGGGACTTTCCAAAATGTCGTAACAACTCCGCCCCATTG
ACGCAAATGGGCGGTAGGCGTGTACGGTGGGAGGTCTATATAAGCAGCGCGTTTTGCCTGTACTGGGTCT
CTCTGGTTAGACCAGATCTGAGCCTGGGAGCTCTCTGGCTAACTAGGGAACCCACTGCTTAAGCCTCAAT
AAAGCTTGCCTTGAGTGCTTCAAGTAGTGTGTGCCCGTCTGTTGTGTGACTCTGGTAACTAGAGATCCCT
CAGACCCTTTTAGTCAGTGTGGAAAATCTCTAGCAGTGGCGCCCGAACAGGGACTTGAAAGCGAAAGGGA
AACCAGAGGAGCTCTCTCGACGCAGGACTCGGCTTGCTGAAGCGCGCACGGCAAGAGGCGAGGGGCGGCG
ACTGGTGAGTACGCCAAAAATTTTGACTAGCGGAGGCTAGAAGGAGAGAGATGGGTGCGAGAGCGTCAGT
ATTAAGCGGGGGAGAATTAGATCGCGATGGGAAAAAATTCGGTTAAGGCCAGGGGGAAAGAAAAAATATA
AATTAAAACATATAGTATGGGCAAGCAGGGAGCTAGAACGATTCGCAGTTAATCCTGGCCTGTTAGAAAC
ATCAGAAGGCTGTAGACAAATACTGGGACAGCTACAACCATCCCTTCAGACAGGATCAGAAGAACTTAGA
TCATTATATAATACAGTAGCAACCCTCTATTGTGTGCATCAAAGGATAGAGATAAAAGACACCAAGGAAG
CTTTAGACAAGATAGAGGAAGAGCAAAACAAAAGTAAGACCACCGCACAGCAAGCGGCCGGCCGCTGATC
TTCAGACCTGGAGGAGGAGATATGAGGGACAATTGGAGAAGTGAATTATATAAATATAAAGTAGTAAAAA
TTGAACCATTAGGAGTAGCACCCACCAAGGCAAAGAGAAGAGTGGTGCAGAGAGAAAAAAGAGCAGTGGG
AATAGGAGCTTTGTTCCTTGGGTTCTTGGGAGCAGCAGGAAGCACTATGGGCGCAGCGTCAATGACGCTG
ACGGTACAGGCCAGACAATTATTGTCTGGTATAGTGCAGCAGCAGAACAATTTGCTGAGGGCTATTGAGG
CGCAACAGCATCTGTTGCAACTCACAGTCTGGGGCATCAAGCAGCTCCAGGCAAGAATCCTGGCTGTGGA
AAGATACCTAAAGGATCAACAGCTCCTGGGGATTTGGGGTTGCTCTGGAAAACTCATTTGCACCACTGCT
GTGCCTTGGAATGCTAGTTGGAGTAATAAATCTCTGGAACAGATTTGGAATCACACGACCTGGATGGAGT
GGGACAGAGAAATTAACAATTACACAAGCTTAATACACTCCTTAATTGAAGAATCGCAAAACCAGCAAGA
AAAGAATGAACAAGAATTATTGGAATTAGATAAATGGGCAAGTTTGTGGAATTGGTTTAACATAACAAAT
TGGCTGTGGTATATAAAATTATTCATAATGATAGTAGGAGGCTTGGTAGGTTTAAGAATAGTTTTTGCTG
TACTTTCTATAGTGAATAGAGTTAGGCAGGGATATTCACCATTATCGTTTCAGACCCACCTCCCAACCCC
GAGGGGACCCGACAGGCCCGAAGGAATAGAAGAAGAAGGTGGAGAGAGAGACAGAGACAGATCCATTCGA
TTAGTGAACGGATCGGCACTGCGTGCGCCAATTCTGCAGACAAATGGCAGTATTCATCCACAATTTTAAA
AGAAAAGGGGGGATTGGGGGGTACAGTGCAGGGGAAAGAATAGTAGACATAATAGCAACAGACATACAAA
CTAAAGAATTACAAAAACAAATTACAAAAATTCAAAATTTTCGGGTTTATTACAGGGACAGCAGAGATCC
AGTTTGGTTAGTACCGGGCCCGCTCTAGAGTGCCCGTCAGTGGGCAGAGCGCACATCGCCCACAGTCCCC
GAGAAGTTGGGGGGAGGGGTCGGCAATTGAACCGGTGCCTAGAGAAGGTGGCGCGGGGTAAACTGGGAAA
GTGATGTCGTGTACTGGCTCCGCCTTTTTCCCGAGGGTGGGGGAGAACCGTATATAAGTGCAGTAGTCGC
CGTGAACGTTCTTTTTCGCAACGGGTTTGCCGCCAGAACACAGGTAAGTGCCGTGTGTGGTTCCCGCGGG
CCTGGCCTCTTTACGGGTTATGGCCCTTGCGTGCCTTGAATTACTTCCACCTGGCTGCAGTACGTGATTC
TTGATCCCGAGCTTCGGGTTGGAAGTGGGTGGGAGAGTTCGAGGCCTTGCGCTTAAGGAGCCCCTTCGCC
TCGTGCTTGAGTTGAGGCCTGGCCTGGGCGCTGGGGCCGCCGCGTGCGAATCTGGTGGCACCTTCGCGCC
TGTCTCGCTGCTTTCGATAAGTCTCTAGCCATTTAAAATTTTTGATGACCTGCTGCGACGCTTTTTTTCT
GGCAAGATAGTCTTGTAAATGCGGGCCAAGATCTGCACACTGGTATTTCGGTTTTTGGGGCCGCGGGCGG
CGACGGGGCCCGTGCGTCCCAGCGCACATGTTCGGCGAGGCGGGGCCTGCGAGCGCGGCCACCGAGAATC
GGACGGGGGTAGTCTCAAGCTGGCCGGCCTGCTCTGGTGCCTGGCCTCGCGCCGCCGTGTATCGCCCCGC
CCTGGGCGGCAAGGCTGGCCCGGTCGGCACCAGTTGCGTGAGCGGAAAGATGGCCGCTTCCCGGCCCTGC
TGCAGGGAGCTCAAAATGGAGGACGCGGCGCTCGGGAGAGCGGGCGGGTGAGTCACCCACACAAAGGAAA
AGGGCCTTTCCGTCCTCAGCCGTCGCTTCATGTGACTCCACGGAGTACCGGGCGCCGTCCAGGCACCTCG
ATTAGTTCTCGCGCTTTTGGAGTACGTCGTCTTTAGGTTGGGGGGAGGGGTTTTATGCGATGGAGTTTCC
CCACACTGAGTGGGTGGAGACTGAAGTTAGGCCAGCTTGGCACTTGATGTAATTCTCCTTGGAATTTGCC
CTTTTTGAGTTTGGATCTTGGTTCATTCTCAAGCCTCAGACAGTGGTTCAAAGTTTTTTTCTTCCATTTC
AGGTGTCGTGAGCTAGCCCACCATGACCGAGTACAAGCCCACGGTGCGCCTCGCCACCCGCGACGACGTC
CCCCGGGCCGTACGCACCCTCGCCGCCGCGTTCGCCGACTACCCCGCCACGCGCCACACCGTCGACCCGG
ACCGCCACATCGAGCGGGTCACCGAGCTGCAAGAACTCTTCCTCACGCGCGTCGGGCTCGACATCGGCAA
GGTGTGGGTCGCGGACGACGGCGCCGCGGTGGCGGTCTGGACCACGCCGGAGAGCGTCGAAGCGGGGGCG
GTGTTCGCCGAGATCGGCCCGCGCATGGCCGAGTTGAGCGGTTCCCGGCTGGCCGCGCAGCAACAGATGG
AAGGCCTCCTGGCGCCGCACCGGCCCAAGGAGCCCGCGTGGTTCCTGGCCACCGTCGGCGTCTCGCCCGA
CCACCAGGGCAAGGGTCTGGGCAGCGCCGTCGTGCTCCCCGGAGTGGAGGCGGCCGAGCGCGCCGGGGTG
CCCGCCTTCCTGGAGACCTCCGCGCCCCGCAACCTCCCCTTCTACGAGCGGCTCGGCTTCACCGTCACCG
CCGACGTCGAGGTGCCCGAAGGACCGCGCACCTGGTGCATGACCCGCAAGCCCGGTGCCGGATCAGGTTC
AGGATCTGGTAGTGTGAGCAAGGGCGAGGAGGATAACATGGCCATCATCAAGGAGTTCATGCGCTTCAAG
GTGCACATGGAGGGCTCCGTGAACGGCCACGAGTTCGAGATCGAGGGCGAGGGCGAGGGCCGCCCCTACG
AGGGCACCCAGACCGCCAAGCTGAAGGTGACCAAGGGTGGCCCCCTGCCCTTCGCCTGGGACATCCTGTC
CCCTCAGTTCATGTACGGCTCCAAGGCCTACGTGAAGCACCCCGCCGACATCCCCGACTACTTGAAGCTG
TCCTTCCCCGAGGGCTTCAAGTGGGAGCGCGTGATGAACTTCGAGGACGGCGGCGTGGTGACCGTGACCC
AGGACTCCTCTCTCCAGGACGGCGAGTTCATCTACAAGGTGAAGCTGCGCGGCACCAACTTCCCCTCCGA
CGGCCCCGTAATGCAGAAGAAGACCATGGGCTGGGAGGCCTCCTCCGAGCGGATGTACCCCGAGGACGGC
GCTCTGAAAGGAGAGATCAAGCAGAGGCTGAAGCTGAAGGACGGCGGCCACTACGACGCTGAGGTCAAGA
CCACCTACAAGGCCAAGAAGCCCGTGCAGCTGCCCGGCGCCTACAACGTCAACATCAAGTTGGACATCAC
CTCCCACAACGAGGACTACACCATCGTGGAACAGTACGAACGCGCCGAGGGACGGCACTCCACCGGAGGA
ATGGACGAGCTGTACAAGGGATCGGGAGAGGGCAGAGGAAGTCTGCTAACATGCGGTGACGTCGAGGAGA
ATCCTGGCCCACCGGTCGCCACCATGGTGAGCAAGGGCGAGGAGCTGTTCACCGGGGTGGTGCCCATCCT
GGTCGAGCTGGACGGCGACGTAAACGGCCACAAGTTCAGCGTGTCTGGCGAGGGCGAGGGCGATGCCACC
TACGGCAAGCTGACCCTGAAGTTCATCTGCACCACCGGCAAGCTGCCCGTGCCCTGGCCCACCCTCGTGA
CCACCCTGACCTACGGCGTGCAGTGCTTCAGCCGCTACCCCGACCACATGAAGCAGCACGACTTCTTCAA
GTCCGCCATGCCCGAAGGCTACGTCCAGGAGCGCACCATCTTCTTCAAGGACGACGGCAACTACAAGACC
CGCGCCGAGGTGAAGTTCGAGGGCGACACCCTGGTGAACCGCATCGAGCTGAAGGGCATCGACTTCAAGG
AGGACGGCAACATCCTGGGGCACAAGCTGGAGTACAACTACAACAGCCACAACGTCTATATCATGGCCGA
CAAGCAGAAGAACGGCATCAAGGCGAACTTCAAGATCCGCCACAACATCGAGGACGGCAGCGTGCAGCTC
GCCGACCACTACCAGCAGAACACCCCCATCGGCGACGGCCCCGTGCTGCTGCCCGACAACCACTACCTGA
GCACCCAGTCCGCCCTGAGCAAAGACCCCAACGAGAAGCGCGATCACATGGTCCTGCTGGAGTTCGTGAC
CGCCGCCGGGATCACTCTCGGCATGGACGAGCTGTACAAGTGCGGCCGCAGCCATGGCTTCCCGCCGGCG
GTGGCGGCGCAGGATGATGGCACGCTGCCCATGTCTTGTGCCCAGGAGAGCGGGATGGACCGTCACCCTG
CAGCCTGTGCTTCTGCTAGGATCAATGTGTAGGCCTGCAGGTAATAAGAATTCGTCGAGGGACCTAATAA
CTTCGTATAGCATACATTATACGAAGTTATACATGTTTAAGGGTTCCGGTTCCACTAGGTACAATTCGAT
ATCAAGCTTATCGATAATCAACCTCTGGATTACAAAATTTGTGAAAGATTGACTGGTATTCTTAACTATG
TTGCTCCTTTTACGCTATGTGGATACGCTGCTTTAATGCCTTTGTATCATGCTATTGCTTCCCGTATGGC
TTTCATTTTCTCCTCCTTGTATAAATCCTGGTTGCTGTCTCTTTATGAGGAGTTGTGGCCCGTTGTCAGG
CAACGTGGCGTGGTGTGCACTGTGTTTGCTGACGCAACCCCCACTGGTTGGGGCATTGCCACCACCTGTC
AGCTCCTTTCCGGGACTTTCGCTTTCCCCCTCCCTATTGCCACGGCGGAACTCATCGCCGCCTGCCTTGC
CCGCTGCTGGACAGGGGCTCGGCTGTTGGGCACTGACAATTCCGTGGTGTTGTCGGGGAAATCATCGTCC
TTTCCTTGGCTGCTCGCCTGTGTTGCCACCTGGATTCTGCGCGGGACGTCCTTCTGCTACGTCCCTTCGG
CCCTCAATCCAGCGGACCTTCCTTCCCGCGGCCTGCTGCCGGCTCTGCGGCCTCTTCCGCGTCTTCGCCT
TCGCCCTCAGACGAGTCGGATCTCCCTTTGGGCCGCCTCCCCGCATCGATACCGTCGACCTCGATCGAGA
CCTAGAAAAACATGGAGCAATCACAAGTAGCAATACAGCAGCTACCAATGCTGATTGTGCCTGGCTAGAA
GCACAAGAGGAGGAGGAGGTGGGTTTTCCAGTCACACCTCAGGTACCTTTAAGACCAATGACTTACAAGG
CAGCTGTAGATCTTAGCCACTTTTTAAAAGAAAAGGGGGGACTGGAAGGGCTAATTCACTCCCAACGAAG
ACAAGATATCCTTGATCTGTGGATCTACCACACACAAGGCTACTTCCCTGATTGGCAGAACTACACACCA
GGGCCAGGGATCAGATATCCACTGACCTTTGGATGGTGCTACAAGCTAGTACCAGTTGAGCAAGAGAAGG
TAGAAGAAGCCAATGAAGGAGAGAACACCCGCTTGTTACACCCTGTGAGCCTGCATGGGATGGATGACCC
GGAGAGAGAAGTATTAGAGTGGAGGTTTGACAGCCGCCTAGCATTTCATCACATGGCCCGAGAGCTGCAT
CCGGACTGTACTGGGTCTCTCTGGTTAGACCAGATCTGAGCCTGGGAGCTCTCTGGCTAACTAGGGAACC
CACTGCTTAAGCCTCAATAAAGCTTGCCTTGAGTGCTTCAAGTAGTGTGTGCCCGTCTGTTGTGTGACTC
TGGTAACTAGAGATCCCTCAGACCCTTTTAGTCAGTGTGGAAAATCTCTAGCAGCATGTGAGCAAAAGGC
CAGCAAAAGGCCAGGAACCGTAAAAAGGCCGCGTTGCTGGCGTTTTTCCATAGGCTCCGCCCCCCTGACG
AGCATCACAAAAATCGACGCTCAAGTCAGAGGTGGCGAAACCCGACAGGACTATAAAGATACCAGGCGTT
TCCCCCTGGAAGCTCCCTCGTGCGCTCTCCTGTTCCGACCCTGCCGCTTACCGGATACCTGTCCGCCTTT
CTCCCTTCGGGAAGCGTGGCGCTTTCTCATAGCTCACGCTGTAGGTATCTCAGTTCGGTGTAGGTCGTTC
GCTCCAAGCTGGGCTGTGTGCACGAACCCCCCGTTCAGCCCGACCGCTGCGCCTTATCCGGTAACTATCG
TCTTGAGTCCAACCCGGTAAGACACGACTTATCGCCACTGGCAGCAGCCACTGGTAACAGGATTAGCAGA
GCGAGGTATGTAGGCGGTGCTACAGAGTTCTTGAAGTGGTGGCCTAACTACGGCTACACTAGAAGAACAG
TATTTGGTATCTGCGCTCTGCTGAAGCCAGTTACCTTCGGAAAAAGAGTTGGTAGCTCTTGATCCGGCAA
ACAAACCACCGCTGGTAGCGGTGGTTTTTTTGTTTGCAAGCAGCAGATTACGCGCAGAAAAAAAGGATCT
CAAGAAGATCCTTTGATCTTTTCTACGGGGTCTGACGCTCAGTGGAACGAAAACTCACGTTAAGGGATTT
TGGTCATGAGATTATCAAAAAGGATCTTCACCTAGATCCTTTTAAATTAAAAATGAAGTTTTAAATCAAT
CTAAAGTATATATGAGTAAACTTGGTCTGACAGTTACCAATGCTTAATCAGTGAGGCACCTATCTCAGCG
ATCTGTCTATTTCGTTCATCCATAGTTGCCTGACTCCCCGTCGTGTAGATAACTACGATACGGGAGGGCT
TACCATCTGGCCCCAGTGCTGCAATGATACCGCGAGACCCACGCTCACCGGCTCCAGATTTATCAGCAAT
AAACCAGCCAGCCGGAAGGGCCGAGCGCAGAAGTGGTCCTGCAACTTTATCCGCCTCCATCCAGTCTATT
AATTGTTGCCGGGAAGCTAGAGTAAGTAGTTCGCCAGTTAATAGTTTGCGCAACGTTGTTGCCATTGCTA
CAGGCATCGTGGTGTCACGCTCGTCGTTTGGTATGGCTTCATTCAGCTCCGGTTCCCAACGATCAAGGCG
AGTTACATGATCCCCCATGTTGTGCAAAAAAGCGGTTAGCTCCTTCGGTCCTCCGATCGTTGTCAGAAGT
AAGTTGGCCGCAGTGTTATCACTCATGGTTATGGCAGCACTGCATAATTCTCTTACTGTCATGCCATCCG
TAAGATGCTTTTCTGTGACTGGTGAGTACTCAACCAAGTCATTCTGAGAATAGTGTATGCGGCGACCGAG
TTGCTCTTGCCCGGCGTCAATACGGGATAATACCGCGCCACATAGCAGAACTTTAAAAGTGCTCATCATT
GGAAAACGTTCTTCGGGGCGAAAACTCTCAAGGATCTTACCGCTGTTGAGATCCAGTTCGATGTAACCCA
CTCGTGCACCCAACTGATCTTCAGCATCTTTTACTTTCACCAGCGTTTCTGGGTGAGCAAAAACAGGAAG
GCAAAATGCCGCAAAAAAGGGAATAAGGGCGACACGGAAATGTTGAATACTCATACTCTTCCTTTTTCAA
TATTATTGAAGCATTTATCAGGGTTATTGTCTCATGAGCGGATACATATTTGAATGTATTTAGAAAAATA
AACAAATAGGGGTTCCGCGCACATTTCCCCGAAAAGTGCCACCTGAC
