>Addgene plasmid #74488 | pJA317 | addgene partial sequence | sequence record 142101 | WPRE-R 5'-CATAGCGTAAAAGGAGCAACA-3'
GTCAATCTTTCACAAATTTTGTAATCCAGAGGTTGATTATCGATAAGCTTGATATCGAATTGTACCTAGT
GGAACCGGAACCCTTAAACATGTATAACTTCGTATAATGTATGCTATACGAAGTTATTAGGTCCCTCGAC
GAATTCTTATTACCTGCAGGCCTACACATTGATCCTAGCAGAAGCACAGGCTGCAGGGTGACGGTCCATC
CCGCTCTCCTGGGCACAAGACATGGGCAGCGTGCCATCATCCTGCGCCGCCACCGCCGGCGGGAAGCCAT
GGCTGCGGCCGCACTTGTACAGCTCGTCCATGCCGAGAGTGATCCCGGCGGCGGTCACGAACTCCAGCAG
GACCATGTGATCGCGCTTCTCGTTGGGGTCTTTGCTCAGGGCGGACTGGGTGCTCAGGTAGTGGTTGTCG
GGCAGCAGCACGGGGCCGTCGCCGATGGGGGTGTTCTGCTGGTAGTGGTCGGCGAGCTGCACGCTGCCGT
CCTCGATGTTGTGGCGGATCTTGAAGTTCGCCTTGATGCCGTTCTTCTGCTTGTCGGCCATGATATAGAC
GTTGTGGCTGTTGTAGTTGTACTCCAGCTTGTGCCCCAGGATGTTGCCGTCCTCCTTGAAGTCGATGCCC
TTCAGCTCGATGCGGTTCACCAGGGTGTCGCCCTCGAACTTCACCTCGGCGCGGGTCTTGTAGTTGCCGT
CGTCCTTGAAGAAGATGGTGCGCTCCTGGACGTAGCCTTCGGGCATGGCGGACTTGAAGAAGTCGTGCTG
CTTCATGTGGTCGGGGTAGCGGCTGAAGCACTGCACGCCGTAGGTCAGGGTGGTCACGAGGGTGGGCCAG
GGCACGGGCAGCTTGCCGGTGGTGCAGATGAACTTCAGGGTCAGCTTGCCGTAGGTGGCATCGCCCTCGC
CCTCGCCAGACACGCTGAACTTGTGGCCGTTTACGTCGCCGTCCAGCTCGACCAGGATGGGCACCACCCC
