>Addgene plasmid #74488 | pJA317 | addgene partial sequence | sequence record 145674 | Puro-F 5'-GCAACCTCCCTTCTACGAGC-3'
CGCCGACGTCGAGGTGCCCGAAGGACCGCGCACCTGGTGCATGACCCGCAAGCCCGGTGCCGGATCAGGT
TCAGGATCTGGTAGTGTGAGCAAGGGCGAGGAGGATAACATGGCCATCATCAAGGAGTTCATGCGCTTCA
AGGTGCACATGGAGGGCTCCGTGAACGGCCACGAGTTCGAGATCGAGGGCGAGGGCGAGGGCCGCCCCTA
CGAGGGCACCCAGACCGCCAAGCTGAAGGTGACCAAGGGTGGCCCCCTGCCCTTCGCCTGGGACATCCTG
TCCCCTCAGTTCATGTACGGCTCCAAGGCCTACGTGAAGCACCCCGCCGACATCCCCGACTACTTGAAGC
TGTCCTTCCCCGAGGGCTTCAAGTGGGAGCGCGTGATGAACTTCGAGGACGGCGGCGTGGTGACCGTGAC
CCAGGACTCCTCTCTCCAGGACGGCGAGTTCATCTACAAGGTGAAGCTGCGCGGCACCAACTTCCCCTCC
GACGGCCCCGTAATGCAGAAGAAGACCATGGGCTGGGAGGCCTCCTCCGAGCGGATGTACCCCGAGGACG
GCGCTCTGAAAGGAGAGATCAAGCAGAGGCTGAAGCTGAAGGACGGCGGCCACTACGACGCTGAGGTCAA
GACCACCTACAAGGCCAAGAAGCCCGTGCAGCTGCCCGGCGCCTACAACGTCAACATCAAGTTGGACATC
ACCTCCCACAACGAGGACTACACCATCGTGGAACAGTACGAACGCGCCGAGGGACGGCACTCCACCGGAG
GAATGGACGAGCTGTACAAGGGATCGGGAGAGGGCAGAGGAAGTCTGCTAACATGCGGTGACGTCGAGGA
GAATCCTGGCCCACCGGTCGCCACCATGGTGAGCAAGGGCGAGGAGCTGTTCACCGGGGTGGTGCCCATC
CTGGTCGAGCTGGACGGCGACGTAAACGGCCACAAGTTCAGCGTGTCTGGCGAGGGCGAGGGCGATGCCA
CCTACGGCAAGCTGACCCTGAAGTTCATCTGCACCACCGGCAAGCTGCCCGTGCCCTGGCCCACCCTCGT
GACCACCCTGACCTACGGCGTGCAGTGCTTCAGCCGCTACCCCGACCACATGAAGCAGCACGA
